Addgene plasmid #168050: pBLADE_ONLY_C
Purpose: Expresses the synthetic gene BLADE FP6 under the constitutive J23101** promoter.
Depositing lab: Barbara Di Ventura. Depositing organization: Albert-Ludwigs-Universitaet Freiburg. Publication: Engineering AraC to make it responsive to light instead of arabinose. Romano E, Baumschlager A, Akmeric EB, Palanisamy N, Houmani M, Schmidt G, Ozturk MA, Ernst L, Khammash M, Di Ventura B. Nat Chem Biol. 2021 Apr 26. pii: 10.1038/s41589-021-00787-6. doi: 10.1038/s41589-021-00787-6. PubMed 33903769.
Backbone
  Vector backbone: pBAD33
  Vector type: Bacterial Expression
Growth in bacteria
  Bacterial resistance: Chloramphenicol, 25 μg/mL
  Growth temperature: 37°C
  Growth strain: DH5alpha
  Copy number: Low Copy
Gene/Insert
  Gene/Insert name: Blue light-inducible AraC dimers in Escherichia coli (alt name: BLADE)
  Species: Synthetic
  Insert size (bp): 828
  Promoter: J23101**
  Cloning method: Gibson Cloning
  Sequencing primers: 5′ TCCCCATCGGTGATGTC
Terms and licenses: Academic/Nonprofit Terms; Industry Terms: Not Available to Industry
How to cite: pBLADE_ONLY_C was a gift from Barbara Di Ventura (Addgene plasmid # 168050 ; http://n2t.net/addgene:168050 ; RRID:Addgene_168050)
