[The description below was written by a language model from this plasmid's Addgene catalogue record and pLannotate feature annotations shown in this document.]
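Description:
pBLADE_ONLY_C is a bacterial expression plasmid built on the pBAD33 backbone that constitutively produces BLADE FP6, a synthetic, light-responsive version of the E. coli transcriptional regulator AraC (BLADE stands for blue light-inducible AraC dimers in Escherichia coli). The plasmid is about 5 kb and is maintained in E. coli through the p15A origin, which is compatible with ColE1-type plasmids and lets it coexist with a second vector. The record lists it as low copy. Selection is with chloramphenicol, conferred by the cat gene under its own promoter. The feature table also picks up backbone remnants typical of pBAD33: partial β-lactamase and tetracycline-resistance sequences, an IS1 fragment, an M13 phage origin, and short RSF and ColE1-type origin fragments. As annotated, none of the resistance-gene fragments is complete, and only chloramphenicol resistance is recorded.

The 828 bp synthetic insert is driven by J23101**, a variant of a constitutive Anderson-series promoter. The annotation software detects it only as a short partial match to the related J23119 promoter on the reverse strand. Downstream of that promoter on the same strand, only a fragment of araC is recognised, consistent with an engineered protein that retains part of AraC. The remainder of the coding region, between the promoter and the araC fragment, is not annotated, and the record does not specify what light-sensing module it encodes. The rrnB T1 and T2 terminators from the parental vector lie on the opposite strand, but no arabinose-responsive promoter or reporter cassette is annotated. This fits the "ONLY" name: the plasmid supplies the regulator alone. According to the associated publication title, the purpose of the engineering is to make AraC respond to light instead of arabinose, so the plasmid is presumably used to provide BLADE for light-controlled gene expression in E. coli.
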