Features (pLannotate 1.2.2; 16 found; start..end, strand, type, name):
     52..711     -  CDS            CmR: chloramphenicol acetyltransferase; cat; confers resistance to chloramphenicol
    712..814     -  promoter       cat promoter: promoter of the E. coli cat gene encoding chloramphenicol acetyltransferase
    935..1078    +  mobile_element IS1 (fragment): prokaryotic transposable element IS1
   1197..1252    -  rep_origin     RSF ori (fragment): Plasmids containing the RSF 1030 origin of replication can be propagated in E. coli cells that contain additional plasmids with compatible origins.
   1340..1885    -  rep_origin     p15A ori: Plasmids containing the medium-copy-number p15A origin of replication can be propagated in E. coli cells that contain a second plasmid with the ColE1 origin.
   1922..2042    -  CDS            TcR (fragment): tetracycline efflux protein; tet; confers resistance to tetracycline
   2103..2480    -  CDS            araC (fragment): L-arabinose regulatory protein; araC
   2969..2988    -  promoter       J23119(SpeI) promoter (fragment): bacterial promoter (Registry of Standard Biological Parts BBa J23119) modified to end with an SpeI site
   3115..3230    +  ncRNA          5S rRNA: Accession: RF00001 - 5S ribosomal RNA
   3234..3320    +  terminator     rrnB T1 terminator: Escherichia coli rrnB; transcription terminator T1 from the E. coli rrnB gene
   3412..3439    +  terminator     rrnB T2 terminator: transcription terminator T2 from the E. coli rrnB gene
   3458..3549    +  promoter       AmpR promoter: bla
   3550..3669    +  CDS            AmpR (fragment): β-lactamase; bla; confers resistance to ampicillin, carbenicillin, and related antibiotics
   3670..3964    +  CDS            bla(M) (fragment): β-lactamase lacking the signal sequence; bla(M); allows cytosolic expression of β-lactamase
   4007..4387    +  rep_origin     M13 ori (sequence partly withheld): M13 bacteriophage origin of replication; arrow indicates direction of (+) strand synthesis
   4573..4806    +  rep_origin     ori (fragment): high-copy-number ColE1/pMB1/pBR322/pUC origin of replication
>Addgene plasmid #168050 | pBLADE_ONLY_C | addgene full sequence | sequence record 332589 | Addgene NGS Result
TCAGGCGTAGCAACCAGGCGTTTAAGGGCACCAATAACTGCCTTAAAAAAATTACGCCCCGCCCTGCCAC
TCATCGCAGTACTGTTGTAATTCATTAAGCATTCTGCCGACATGGAAGCCATCACAAACGGCATGATGAA
CCTGAATCGCCAGCGGCATCAGCACCTTGTCGCCTTGCGTATAATATTTGCCCATGGTGAAAACGGGGGC
GAAGAAGTTGTCCATATTGGCCACGTTTAAATCAAAACTGGTGAAACTCACCCAGGGATTGGCTGAGACG
AAAAACATATTCTCAATAAACCCTTTAGGGAAATAGGCCAGGTTTTCACCGTAACACGCCACATCTTGCG
AATATATGTGTAGAAACTGCCGGAAATCGTCGTGGTATTCACTCCAGAGCGATGAAAACGTTTCAGTTTG
CTCATGGAAAACGGTGTAACAAGGGTGAACACTATCCCATATCACCAGCTCACCGTCTTTCATTGCCATA
CGGAATTCCGGATGAGCATTCATCAGGCGGGCAAGAATGTGAATAAAGGCCGGATAAAACTTGTGCTTAT
TTTTCTTTACGGTCTTTAAAAAGGCCGTAATATCCAGCTGAACGGTCTGGTTATAGGTACATTGAGCAAC
TGACTGAAATGCCTCAAAATGTTCTTTACGATGCCATTGGGATATATCAACGGTGGTATATCCAGTGATT
TTTTTCTCCATTTTAGCTTCCTTAGCTCCTGAAAATCTCGATAACTCAAAAAATACGCCCGGTAGTGATC
TTATTTCATTATGGTGAAAGTTGGAACCTCTTACGTGCCGATCAACGTCTCATTTTCGCCAAAAGTTGGC
CCAGGGCTTCCCGGTATCAACAGGGACACCAGGATTTATTTATTCTGCGAAGTGATCTTCCGTCACAGGT
ATTTATTCGGCGCAAAGTGCGTCGGGTGATGCTGCCAACTTACTGATTTAGTGTATGATGGTGTTTTTGA
GGTGCTCCAGTGGCTTCTGTTTCTATCAGCTGTCCCTCCTGTTCAGCTACTGACGGGGTGGTGCGTAACG
GCAAAAGCACCGCCGGACATCAGCGCTAGCGGAGTGTATACTGGCTTACTATGTTGGCACTGATGAGGGT
GTCAGTGAAGTGCTTCATGTGGCAGGAGAAAAAAGGCTGCACCGGTGCGTCAGCAGAATATGTGATACAG
GATATATTCCGCTTCCTCGCTCACTGACTCGCTACGCTCGGTCGTTCGACTGCGGCGAGCGGAAATGGCT
TACGAACGGGGCGGAGATTTCCTGGAAGATGCCAGGAAGATACTTAACAGGGAAGTGAGAGGGCCGCGGC
AAAGCCGTTTTTCCATAGGCTCCGCCCCCCTGACAAGCATCACGAAATCTGACGCTCAAATCAGTGGTGG
CGAAACCCGACAGGACTATAAAGATACCAGGCGTTTCCCCCTGGCGGCTCCCTCGTGCGCTCTCCTGTTC
CTGCCTTTCGGTTTACCGGTGTCATTCCGCTGTTATGGCCGCGTTTGTCTCATTCCACGCCTGACACTCA
GTTCCGGGTAGGCAGTTCGCTCCAAGCTGGACTGTATGCACGAACCCCCCGTTCAGTCCGACCGCTGCGC
CTTATCCGGTAACTATCGTCTTGAGTCCAACCCGGAAAGACATGCAAAAGCACCACTGGCAGCAGCCACT
GGTAATTGATTTAGAGGAGTTAGTCTTGAAGTCATGCGCCGGTTAAGGCTAAACTGAAAGGACAAGTTTT
GGTGACTGCGCTCCTCCAAGCCAGTTACCTCGGTTCAAAGAGTTGGTAGCTCAGAGAACCTTCGAAAAAC
CGCCCTGCAAGGCGGTTTTTTCGTTTTCAGAGCAAGAGATTACGCGCAGACCAAAACGATCTCAAGAAGA
TCATCTTATTAATCAGATAAAATATTTCTAGGCTCATGAGCCCGAAGTGGCGAGCCCGATCTTCCCCATC
GGTGATGTCGGCGATATAGGCGCCAGCAACCGCACCTGTGGCGCCGGTGATGCCGGCCACGATGCGTCCG
GCGTAGAGGATCTGCTCATGTTTGACAGCTTATCATTTTTTTAGGCTACCGATGTAGCCTAACGCGATCG
ATTTATGACAACTTGACGGCTACATCATTCACTTTTTCTTCACAACCGGCACGGAACTCGCTCGGGCTGG
CCCCGGTGCATTTTTTAAATACCCGCGAGAAATAGAGTTGATCGTCAAAACCAACATTGCGACCGACGGT
GGCGATAGGCATCCGGGTGGTGCTCAAAAGCAGCTTCGCCTGGCTGATACGTTGGTCCTCGCGCCAGCTT
AAGACGCTAATCCCTAACTGCTGGCGGAAAAGATGTGACAGACGCGACGGCGACAAGCAAACATGCTGTG
CGACGCTGGCGATATCAAAATTGCTGTCTGCCAGGTGATCGCTGATGTACTGACAAGCCTCGCGTACCCG
ATTATCCATCGGTGGATGGAGCGACTCGTTTTCCGTTTCGCACTGGAAACCCATGCTGTACCGGTATTCC
CCTGTTTCATCTCGCACCGGAATCATCGTCAAGAAGTTGACAAACCGTTGGCCGTTCTTCTTAAAATTGA
CCACCTCAACCTGCACCTCGGCGTTCCTATCAATCGCTTTCCTCATCGTATTGATCGTGTTGGAGTCGAC
GTACTTCCTTGTCGATTTCGGCTTGACCATTCCGTCGGGTGACTGAAGAAAACGGCAGTTTCTCCCCAAG
ACCTCCGCATTGCTGTATCCTGTCATATAGAGAAAAGCTTCCGAGGCGTACACAATTGGCGTGTCTTTTT
GCTTCAGGTCGCACAGAATCAGAGCAACTGACGTGTCAACAGGTCCCAGTTCTACTTGGGGGTTTGGCCT
CTTCATAATCTGAATCAGATAGCCCATAATGTCATAACCGCCGGGAGCGTAGAGCGTATGCATGGTATAT
CTCCTTCTCTAGTCTCTAGTAGCTAGCATATACCTAGGACTGAGCTAGTGTAAACTCTAGAAATGCATAA
TGTGCCTGTCAAATGGACGAAGCAGGGATTCTGCAAACCCTATGCTACTCCGAGCTCGCGCCGATTAAAT
CAGAACGCAGAAGCGGTCTGATAAAACAGAATTTGCCTGGCGGCAGTAGCGCGGTGGTCCCACCTGACCC
CATGCCGAACTCAGAAGTGAAACGCCGTAGCGCCGATGGTAGTGTGGGGTCTCCCCATGCGAGAGTAGGG
AACTGCCAGGCATCAAATAAAACGAAAGGCTCAGTCGAAAGACTGGGCCTTTCGTTTTATCTGTTGTTTG
TCGGTGAACGCTCTCCTGAGTAGGACAAATCCGCCGGGAGCGGATTTGAACGTTGCGAAGCAACGGCCCG
GAGGGTGGCGGGCAGGACGCCCGCCATAAACTGCCAGGCATCAAATTAAGCAGAAGGCCATCCTGACGGA
TGGCCTTTTTGCGTTTCTACAAACTCTTTTGTTTATTTTTCTAAATACATTCAAATATGTATCCGCTCAT
GAGACAATAACCCTGATAAATGCTTCAATAATATTGAAAAAGGAAGAGTATGAGTATTCAACATTTCCGT
GTCGCCCTTATTCCCTTTTTTGCGGCATTTTGCCTTCCTGTTTTTGCTCACCCAGAAACGCTGGTGAAAG
TAAAAGATGCTGAAGATCAGTTGGGTGCAGCAAACTATTAACTGGCGAACTACTTACTCTAGCTTCCCGG
CAACAATTAATAGACTGGATGGAGGCGGATAAAGTTGCAGGACCACTTCTGCGCTCGGCCCTTCCGGCTG
GCTGGTTTATTGCTGATAAATCTGGAGCCGGTGAGCGTGGGTCTCGCGGTATCATTGCAGCACTGGGGCC
AGATGGTAAGCCCTCCCGTATCGTAGTTATCTACACGACGGGGAGTCAGGCAACTATGGATGAACGAAAT
AGACAGATCGCTGAGATAGGTGCCTCACTGATTAAGCATTGGTAACTGTCAGACCAAGTTTACTCATATA
TACTTTAGATTGATT
[125 nt withheld, positions 4006-4130]
C
[141 nt withheld, positions 4132-4272]
CCTTTGACGTTGGAGTCCACGTTCTTT
[37 nt withheld, positions 4300-4336]
ACCCTATCTCGGGCTATTCTTTTGATTTATAAGGGATTTTGCCGATTTCGGCCTATTGGTTAAAAAATGA
GCTGATTTAACAAAAATTTAACGCGAATTTTAACAAAATATTAACGTTTACAATTTAAAAGGATCTAGGT
GAAGATCCTTTTTGATAATCTCATGACCAAAATCCCTTAACGTGAGTTTTCGTTCCACTGAGCGTCAGAC
CCCGTAGAAAAGATCAAAGGATCTTCTTGAGATCCTTTTTTTCTGCGCGTAATCTGCTGCTTGCAAACAA
AAAAACCACCGCTACCAGCGGTGGTTTGTTTGCCGGATCAAGAGCTACCAACTCTTTTTCCGAAGGTAAC
TGGCTTCAGCAGAGCGCAGATACCAAATACTGTCCTTCTAGTGTAGCCGTAGTTAGGCCACCACTTCAAG
AACTCTGTAGCACCGCCTACATACCTCGCTCTGCTAATCCTGTTACCAGTCAGGCATTTGAGAAGCACAC
GGTCACACTGCTTCCGGTAGTCAATAAACCGGTAAACCAGCAATAGACATAAGCGGCTATTTAACGACCC
TGCCCTGAACCGACGACCGGGTCGAATTTGCTTTCGAATTTCTGCCATTCATCCGCTTATTATCACTTAT
